Addgene plasmid #87576: pBW769_pCAG-PV3-FRT-loxP-iRFP720-BGHpA
Purpose: PV3 for 2-input, 4-output decoder circuit
Depositing lab: Wilson Wong. Depositing organization: Boston University Main Campus. Publication: Large-scale design of robust genetic circuits with multiple inputs and outputs for mammalian cells. Weinberg BH, Pham NT, Caraballo LD, Lozanoski T, Engel A, Bhatia S, Wong WW. Nat Biotechnol. 2017 Mar 27. doi: 10.1038/nbt.3805. PubMed 28346402.
Backbone
  Vector backbone: pCAGGS
  Vector type: Mammalian Expression, Cre/Lox, Synthetic Biology
Growth in bacteria
  Bacterial resistance: Ampicillin, 100 μg/mL
  Growth temperature: 37°C
  Growth strain: NEB Stable
  Copy number: High Copy
Gene/Insert
  Gene/Insert name: iRFP720
  Species: Synthetic
Terms and licenses: Academic/Nonprofit Terms; Industry Terms: Not Available to Industry
How to cite: pBW769_pCAG-PV3-FRT-loxP-iRFP720-BGHpA was a gift from Wilson Wong (Addgene plasmid # 87576 ; http://n2t.net/addgene:87576 ; RRID:Addgene_87576)
