[The description below was written by a language model from this plasmid's Addgene catalogue record and pLannotate feature annotations shown in this document.]
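Description:
pBW769_pCAG-PV3-FRT-loxP-iRFP720-BGHpA is a 6,265-bp mammalian expression plasmid built on the pCAGGS backbone and catalogued under the Cre/Lox and synthetic biology vector types. It is propagated in E. coli through a high-copy ColE1/pUC-type origin and selected with ampicillin via the β-lactamase gene and its native promoter. The backbone also carries an SV40 origin of replication, an SV40 poly(A) signal, lac promoter/operator remnants and short lacI and SV40 promoter fragments. These are leftovers of the parental vector rather than functional parts of the payload. No mammalian selection marker is annotated.

The expression unit is driven by the CAG promoter, which consists of the CMV immediate-early enhancer, the chicken β-actin promoter and a chimeric β-actin/β-globin intron, giving strong constitutive transcription in mammalian cells. Downstream of the intron lie a single minimal FRT site and a single loxP site in the same orientation. They are followed directly by the coding sequence for iRFP720, a near-infrared fluorescent protein engineered from a bacterial phytochrome, and by the bovine growth hormone polyadenylation signal. The residual rabbit β-globin sequence and poly(A) signal of pCAGGS sit further downstream.

Only one copy of each recombinase site is present, and nothing is annotated between the promoter and the reporter. This layout resembles what would remain after both Flp- and Cre-mediated excision, although the record does not say so explicitly. The stated purpose is "PV3" for a 2-input, 4-output decoder circuit, part of a set of recombinase-based logic circuits for mammalian cells. The record does not define the abbreviation PV3.
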