Features (pLannotate 1.2.2; 21 found; start..end, strand, type, name):
      1..861     -  CDS            AmpR: β-lactamase; bla; confers resistance to ampicillin, carbenicillin, and related antibiotics
    862..966     -  promoter       AmpR promoter: bla
    997..1376    +  enhancer       CMV enhancer: human cytomegalovirus immediate early enhancer
   1378..1653    +  promoter       chicken β-actin promoter: No description available
   1654..2669    +  intron         chimeric intron: chimera between introns from chicken β-actin and rabbit β-globin
   2795..2828    +  protein_bind   FRT (minimal): supports FLP-mediated excision but not integration (Turan and Bode, 2011) FLP recombinase from the Saccharomyces cerevisiae 2μ plasmid
   2830..2863    +  protein_bind   loxP: Cre-mediated recombination occurs in the 8-bp core sequence (GCATACAT). Cre recombinase
   2879..3829    +  CDS            iRFP720: near-infrared fluorescent protein with an emission peak at 720 nm, engineered from a bacterial phytochrome (Shcherbakova and Verkhusha, 2013) derived from Rhodopseudomonas palustris RpBphP2
   3830..4054    +  polyA_signal   bGH poly(A) signal: bovine growth hormone polyadenylation signal
   4058..4079    +  promoter       SV40 promoter (fragment): SV40 enhancer and early promoter
   4223..4294    +  CDS            HBB (fragment): HBB_PONPY - Experimental evidence at transcript level: Swiss-Prot protein existence level 2. Involved in oxygen transport from the lung to the various peripheral tissues. From Pongo pygmaeus (Bornean orangutan).
   4365..4420    +  polyA_signal   β-globin poly(A) signal: rabbit β-globin polyadenylation signal (Gil and Proudfoot, 1987)
   4805..4821    -  protein_bind   lac operator: The lac repressor binds to the lac operator to inhibit transcription in E. coli. This inhibition can be relieved by adding lactose or isopropyl-β-D-thiogalactopyranoside (IPTG). lac repressor encoded by lacI
   4829..4859    -  promoter       lac promoter: promoter for the E. coli lac operon
   4874..4895    -  protein_bind   CAP binding site: CAP binding activates transcription in the presence of cAMP. E. coli catabolite activator protein
   4908..4947    -  CDS            lacI (fragment): lac repressor; lacI; The lac repressor binds to the lac operator to inhibit transcription in E. coli. This inhibition can be relieved by adding lactose or isopropyl-β-D-thiogalactopyranoside (IPTG).
   4954..4976    +  promoter       SV40 promoter (fragment): SV40 enhancer and early promoter
   4980..5114    +  rep_origin     SV40 ori: SV40 origin of replication
   5134..5268    +  polyA_signal   SV40 poly(A) signal: SV40 polyadenylation signal
   5270..5324    -  CDS            lacI (fragment): lac repressor; lacI; The lac repressor binds to the lac operator to inhibit transcription in E. coli. This inhibition can be relieved by adding lactose or isopropyl-β-D-thiogalactopyranoside (IPTG).
   5507..6095    -  rep_origin     ori: high-copy-number ColE1/pMB1/pBR322/pUC origin of replication
>Addgene plasmid #87576 | pBW769_pCAG-PV3-FRT-loxP-iRFP720-BGHpA | depositor full sequence | sequence record 173408 | pBW769_pCAG-PV3-FRT-loxP-iRFP720-BGHpA sequence 6265 bps
TTACCAATGCTTAATCAGTGAGGCACCTATCTCAGCGATCTGTCTATTTCGTTCATCCATAGTTGCCTGA
CTCCCCGTCGTGTAGATAACTACGATACGGGAGGGCTTACCATCTGGCCCCAGTGCTGCAATGATACCGC
GAGACCCACGCTCACCGGCTCCAGATTTATCAGCAATAAACCAGCCAGCCGGAAGGGCCGAGCGCAGAAG
TGGTCCTGCAACTTTATCCGCCTCCATCCAGTCTATTAATTGTTGCCGGGAAGCTAGAGTAAGTAGTTCG
CCAGTTAATAGTTTGCGCAACGTTGTTGCCATTGCTACAGGCATCGTGGTGTCACGCTCGTCGTTTGGTA
TGGCTTCATTCAGCTCCGGTTCCCAACGATCAAGGCGAGTTACATGATCCCCCATGTTGTGCAAAAAAGC
GGTTAGCTCCTTCGGTCCTCCGATCGTTGTCAGAAGTAAGTTGGCCGCAGTGTTATCACTCATGGTTATG
GCAGCACTGCATAATTCTCTTACTGTCATGCCATCCGTAAGATGCTTTTCTGTGACTGGTGAGTACTCAA
CCAAGTCATTCTGAGAATAGTGTATGCGGCGACCGAGTTGCTCTTGCCCGGCGTCAATACGGGATAATAC
CGCGCCACATAGCAGAACTTTAAAAGTGCTCATCATTGGAAAACGTTCTTCGGGGCGAAAACTCTCAAGG
ATCTTACCGCTGTTGAGATCCAGTTCGATGTAACCCACTCGTGCACCCAACTGATCTTCAGCATCTTTTA
CTTTCACCAGCGTTTCTGGGTGAGCAAAAACAGGAAGGCAAAATGCCGCAAAAAAGGGAATAAGGGCGAC
ACGGAAATGTTGAATACTCATACTCTTCCTTTTTCAATATTATTGAAGCATTTATCAGGGTTATTGTCTC
ATGAGCGGATACATATTTGAATGTATTTAGAAAAATAAACAAATAGGGGTTCCGCGCACATTTCCCCGAA
AAGTGCCACCTGGGTCGACATTGATTATTGACTAGTTATTAATAGTAATCAATTACGGGGTCATTAGTTC
ATAGCCCATATATGGAGTTCCGCGTTACATAACTTACGGTAAATGGCCCGCCTGGCTGACCGCCCAACGA
CCCCCGCCCATTGACGTCAATAATGACGTATGTTCCCATAGTAACGCCAATAGGGACTTTCCATTGACGT
CAATGGGTGGAGTATTTACGGTAAACTGCCCACTTGGCAGTACATCAAGTGTATCATATGCCAAGTACGC
CCCCTATTGACGTCAATGACGGTAAATGGCCCGCCTGGCATTATGCCCAGTACATGACCTTATGGGACTT
TCCTACTTGGCAGTACATCTACGTATTAGTCATCGCTATTACCATGGTCGAGGTGAGCCCCACGTTCTGC
TTCACTCTCCCCATCTCCCCCCCCTCCCCACCCCCAATTTTGTATTTATTTATTTTTTAATTATTTTGTG
CAGCGATGGGGGCGGGGGGGGGGGGGGCGCGCGCCAGGCGGGGCGGGGCGGGGCGAGGGGCGGGGCGGGG
CGAGGCGGAAAGGTGCGGCGGCAGCCAATCAGAGCGGCGCGCTCCGAAAGTTTCCTTTTATGGCGAGGCG
GCGGCGGCGGCGGCCCTATAAAAAGCGAAGCGCGCGGCGGGCGGGAGTCGCTGCGTTGCCTTCGCCCCGT
GCCCCGCTCCGCGCCGCCTCGCGCCGCCCGCCCCGGCTCTGACTGACCGCGTTACTCCCACAGGTGAGCG
GGCGGGACGGCCCTTCTCCTCCGGGCTGTAATTAGCGCTTGGTTTAATGACGGCTCGTTTCTTTTCTGTG
GCTGCGTGAAAGCCTTAAAGGGCTCCGGGAGGGCCCTTTGTGCGGGGGGGAGCGGCTCGGGGGGTGCGTG
CGTGTGTGTGTGCGTGGGGAGCGCCGCGTGCGGCTCCGCGCTGCCCGGCGGCTGTGAGCGCTGCGGGCGC
GGCGCGGGGCTTTGTGCGCTCCGCAGTGTGCGCGAGGGGAGCGCGGCCGGGGGCGGTGCCCCGCGGTGCG
GGGGGGGCTGCGAGGGGAACAAAGGCTGCGTGCGGGGTGTGTGCGTGGGGGGGTGAGCAGGGGGTGTGGG
CGCGGCGGTCGGGCTGTAACCCCCCCCTGCACCCCCCTCCCCGAGTTGCTGAGCACGGCCCGGCTTCGGG
TGCGGGGCTCCGTACGGGGCGTGGCGCGGGGCTCGCCGTGCCGGGCGGGGGGTGGCGGCAGGTGGGGGTG
CCGGGCGGGGCGGGGCCGCCTCGGGCCGGGGAGGGCTCGGGGGAGGGGCGCGGCGGCCCCCGGAGCGCCG
GCGGCTGTCGAGGCGCGGCGAGCCGCAGCCATTGCCTTTTATGGTAATCGTGCGAGAGGGCGCAGGGACT
TCCTTTGTCCCAAATCTGTGCGGAGCCGAAATCTGGGAGGCGCCGCCGCACCCCCTCTAGCGGGCGCGGG
GCGAAGCGGTGCGGCGCCGGCAGGAAGGAAATGGGCGGGGAGGGCCTTCGTGCGTCGCCGCGCCGCCGTC
CCCTTCTCCCTCTCCAGCCTCGGGGCTGTCCGCGGGGGGACGGCTGCCTTCGGGGGGGACGGGGCAGGGC
GGGGTTCGGCTTCTGGCGTGTGACCGGCGGCTCTAGAGCCTCTGCTAACCATGTTCATGCCTTCTTCTTT
TTCCTACAGCTCCTGGGCAACGTGCTGGTTATTGTGCTGTCTCATCATTTTGGCAAAGAATTGATTAATT
CGAGCGAAGGCGCGCCGCACTGAAGGTCCTCAATCGCACTGGAAACATCAAGGTCGGCACGCGTGAAGTT
CCTATTCTCTAGAAAGTATAGGAACTTCGATAACTTCGTATAGCATACATTATACGAAGTTATACCGGTG
CCGCCACCATGGCGGAAGGATCCGTCGCCAGGCAGCCTGACCTCTTGACCTGCGACGATGAGCCGATCCA
TATCCCCGGTGCCATCCAACCGCATGGACTGCTGCTCGCCCTCGCCGCCGACATGACGATCGTTGCCGGC
AGCGACAACCTTCCCGAACTCACCGGACTGGCGATCGGCGCCCTGATCGGCCGCTCTGCGGCCGATGTCT
TCGACTCGGAGACGCACAACCGTCTGACGATCGCCTTGGCCGAGCCCGGGGCGGCCGTCGGAGCACCGAT
CACTGTCGGCTTCACGATGCGAAAGGACGCAGGCTTCATCGGCTCCTGGCATCGCCATGATCAGCTCATC
TTCCTCGAGCTCGAGCCTCCCCAGCGGGACGTCGCCGAGCCGCAGGCGTTCTTCCGCCGCACCAACAGCG
CCATCCGCCGCCTGCAGGCCGCCGAAACCTTGGAAAGCGCCTGCGCCGCCGCGGCGCAAGAGGTGCGGAA
GATTACCGGCTTCGATCGGGTGATGATCTATCGCTTCGCCTCCGACTTCAGCGGGTCCGTGATCGCAGAG
GATCGGTGCGCCGAGGTCGAGTCAAAACTAGGCCTGCACTATCCTGCCTCATTCATCCCGGCGCAGGCCC
GTCGGCTCTATACCATCAACCCGGTACGGATCATTCCCGATATCAATTATCGGCCGGTGCCGGTCACCCC
AGACCTCAATCCGGTCACCGGGCGGCCGATTGATCTTAGCTTCGCCATCCTGCGCAGCGTCTCGCCCAAC
CATCTGGAGTTCATGCGCAACATAGGCATGCACGGCACGATGTCGATCTCGATTTTGCGCGGCGAGCGAC
TGTGGGGATTGATCGTTTGCCATCACCGAACGCCGTACTACGTCGATCTCGATGGCCGCCAAGCCTGCGA
GCTAGTCGCCCAGGTTCTGGCCTGGCAGATCGGCGTGATGGAAGAGTGACTGTGCCTTCTAGTTGCCAGC
CATCTGTTGTTTGCCCCTCCCCCGTGCCTTCCTTGACCCTGGAAGGTGCCACTCCCACTGTCCTTTCCTA
ATAAAATGAGGAAATTGCATCGCATTGTCTGAGTAGGTGTCATTCTATTCTGGGGGGTGGGGTGGGGCAG
GACAGCAAGGGGGAGGATTGGGAAGACAATAGCAGGCATGCTGGGGATGCGGTGGGCTCTATGGCTTCTG
AGGCGGAAAGAACCAGCTGGGGCTCTAGGGGGTATCCCCACGCGCCCTGTAGCGGAATTCGGTACCCTGA
CCTCCTGCCAGCAATAGTAAGACAACACGCAAAGTCGCGGCCGCCCAGGATACATAGATTACCACAACTC
CGAGCCCTTCCACCGCTAGCGCACTCCTCAGGTGCAGGCTGCCTATCAGAAGGTGGTGGCTGGTGTGGCC
AATGCCCTGGCTCACAAATACCACTGAGATCTTTTTCCCTCTGCCAAAAATTATGGGGACATCATGAAGC
CCCTTGAGCATCTGACTTCTGGCTAATAAAGGAAATTTATTTTCATTGCAATAGTGTGTTGGAATTTTTT
GTGTCTCTCACTCGGAAGGACATATGGGAGGGCAAATCATTTAAAACATCAGAATGAGTATTTGGTTTAG
AGTTTGGCAACATATGCCCATATGCTGGCTGCCATGAACAAAGGTTGGCTATAAAGAGGTCATCAGTATA
TGAAACAGCCCCCTGCTGTCCATTCCTTATTCCATAGAAAAGCCTTGACTTGAGGTTAGATTTTTTTTAT
ATTTTGTTTTGTGTTATTTTTTTCTTTAACATCCCTAAAATTTTCCTTACATGTTTTACTAGCCAGATTT
TTCCTCCTCTCCTGACTACTCCCAGTCATAGCTGTCCCTCTTCTCTTATGGAGATCCCTCGACCTGCAGC
CCAAGCTTGGCGTAATCATGGTCATAGCTGTTTCCTGTGTGAAATTGTTATCCGCTCACAATTCCACACA
ACATACGAGCCGGAAGCATAAAGTGTAAAGCCTGGGGTGCCTAATGAGTGAGCTAACTCACATTAATTGC
GTTGCGCTCACTGCCCGCTTTCCAGTCGGGAAACCTGTCGTGCCAGCGGATCCGCATCTCAATTAGTCAG
CAACCATAGTCCCGCCCCTAACTCCGCCCAGTTCCGCCCATTCTCCGCCCCATGGCTGACTAATTTTTTT
TATTTATGCAGAGGCCGAGGCCGCCTCGGCCTCTGAGCTATTCCAGAAGTAGTGAGGAGGCTTTTTTGGA
GGCCTAGGCTTTTGCAAAAAGCTAACTTGTTTATTGCAGCTTATAATGGTTACAAATAAAGCAATAGCAT
CACAAATTTCACAAATAAAGCATTTTTTTCACTGCATTCTAGTTGTGGTTTGTCCAAACTCATCAATGTA
TCTTATCATGTCTGGATCCGCTGCATTAATGAATCGGCCAACGCGCGGGGAGAGGCGGTTTGCGTATTGG
GCGCTCTTCCGCTTCCTCGCTCACTGACTCGCTGCGCTCGGTCGTTCGGCTGCGGCGAGCGGTATCAGCT
CACTCAAAGGCGGTAATACGGTTATCCACAGAATCAGGGGATAACGCAGGAAAGAACATGTGAGCAAAAG
GCCAGCAAAAGGCCAGGAACCGTAAAAAGGCCGCGTTGCTGGCGTTTTTCCATAGGCTCCGCCCCCCTGA
CGAGCATCACAAAAATCGACGCTCAAGTCAGAGGTGGCGAAACCCGACAGGACTATAAAGATACCAGGCG
TTTCCCCCTGGAAGCTCCCTCGTGCGCTCTCCTGTTCCGACCCTGCCGCTTACCGGATACCTGTCCGCCT
TTCTCCCTTCGGGAAGCGTGGCGCTTTCTCATAGCTCACGCTGTAGGTATCTCAGTTCGGTGTAGGTCGT
TCGCTCCAAGCTGGGCTGTGTGCACGAACCCCCCGTTCAGCCCGACCGCTGCGCCTTATCCGGTAACTAT
CGTCTTGAGTCCAACCCGGTAAGACACGACTTATCGCCACTGGCAGCAGCCACTGGTAACAGGATTAGCA
GAGCGAGGTATGTAGGCGGTGCTACAGAGTTCTTGAAGTGGTGGCCTAACTACGGCTACACTAGAAGAAC
AGTATTTGGTATCTGCGCTCTGCTGAAGCCAGTTACCTTCGGAAAAAGAGTTGGTAGCTCTTGATCCGGC
AAACAAACCACCGCTGGTAGCGGTGGTTTTTTTGTTTGCAAGCAGCAGATTACGCGCAGAAAAAAAGGAT
CTCAAGAAGATCCTTTGATCTTTTCTACGGGGTCTGACGCTCAGTGGAACGAAAACTCACGTTAAGGGAT
TTTGGTCATGAGATTATCAAAAAGGATCTTCACCTAGATCCTTTTAAATTAAAAATGAAGTTTTAAATCA
ATCTAAAGTATATATGAGTAAACTTGGTCTGACAG
