>Addgene plasmid #87576 | pBW769_pCAG-PV3-FRT-loxP-iRFP720-BGHpA | addgene partial sequence | sequence record 177151 | Addgene Partial NGS Result
TGCACCCCCCTCCCCGAGTTGCTGAGCACGGCCCGGCTTCGGGTGCGGGGCTCCGTACGGGGCGTGGCGC
GGGGCTCGCCGTGCCGGGCGGGGGGTGGCGGCAGGTGGGGGTGCCGGGCGGGGCGGGGCCGCCTCGGGCC
GGGGAGGGCTCGGGGGAGGGGCGCGGCGGCCCCCGGAGCGCCGGCGGCTGTCGAGGCGCGGCGAGCCGCA
GCCATTGCCTTTTATGGTAATCGTGCGAGAGGGCGCAGGGACTTCCTTTGTCCCAAATCTGTGCGGAGCC
GAAATCTGGGAGGCGCCGCCGCACCCCCTCTAGCGGGCGCGGGGCGAAGCGGTGCGGCGCCGGCAGGAAG
GAAATGGGCGGGGAGGGCCTTCGTGCGTCGCCGCGCCGCCGTCCCCTTCTCCCTCTCCAGCCTCGGGGCT
GTCCGCGGGGGGACGGCTGCCTTCGGGGGGGACGGGGCAGGGCGGGGTTCGGCTTCTGGCGTGTGACCGG
CGGCTCTAGAGCCTCTGCTAACCATGTTCATGCCTTCTTCTTTTTCCTACAGCTCCTGGGCAACGTGCTG
GTTATTGTGCTGTCTCATCATTTTGGCAAAGAATTGATTAATTCGAGCGAAGGCGCGCCGCACTGAAGGT
CCTCAATCGCACTGGAAACATCAAGGTCGGCACGCGTGAAGTTCCTATTCTCTAGAAAGTATAGGAACTT
CGATAACTTCGTATAGCATACATTATACGAAGTTATACCGGTGCCGCCACCATGGCGGAAGGATCCGTCG
CCAGGCAGCCTGACCTCTTGACCTGCGACGATGAGCCGATCCATATCCCCGGTGCCATCCAACCGCATGG
ACTGCTGCTCGCCCTCGCCGCCGACATGACGATCGTTGCCGGCAGCGACAACCTTCCCGAACTCACCGGA
CTGGCGATCGGCGCCCTGATCGGCCGCTCTGCGGCCGATGTCTTCGACTCGGAGACGCACAACCGTCTGA
CGATCGCCTTGGCCGAGCCCGGGGCGGCCGTCGGAGCACCGATCACTGTCGGCTTCACGATGCGAAAGGA
CGCAGGCTTCATCGGCTCCTGGCATCGCCATGATCAGCTCATCTTCCTCGAGCTCGAGCCTCCCCAGCGG
GACGTCGCCGAGCCGCAGGCGTTCTTCCGCCGCACCAACAGCGCCATCCGCCGCCTGCAGGCCGCCGAAA
CCTTGGAAAGCGCCTGCGCCGCCGCGGCGCAAGAGGTGCGGAAGATTACCGGCTTCGATCGGGTGATGAT
CTATCGCTTCGCCTCCGACTTCAGCGGGTCCGTGATCGCAGAGGATCGGTGCGCCGAGGTCGAGTCAAAA
CTAGGCCTGCACTATCCTGCCTCATTCATCCCGGCGCAGGCCCGTCGGCTCTATACCATCAACCCGGTAC
GGATCATTCCCGATATCAATTATCGGCCGGTGCCGGTCACCCCAGACCTCAATCCGGTCACCGGGCGGCC
GATTGATCTTAGCTTCGCCATCCTGCGCAGCGTCTCGCCCAACCATCTGGAGTTCATGCGCAACATAGGC
ATGCACGGCACGATGTCGATCTCGATTTTGCGCGGCGAGCGACTGTGGGGATTGATCGTTTGCCATCACC
GAACGCCGTACTACGTCGATCTCGATGGCCGCCAAGCCTGCGAGCTAGTCGCCCAGGTTCTGGCCTGGCA
GATCGGCGTGATGGAAGAGTGACTGTGCCTTCTAGTTGCCAGCCATCTGTTGTTTGCCCCTCCCCCGTGC
CTTCCTTGACCCTGGAAGGTGCCACTCCCACTGTCCTTTCCTAATAAAATGAGGAAATTGCATCGCATTG
TCTGAGTAGGTGTCATTCTATTCTGGGGGGTGGGGTGGGGCAGGACAGCAAGGGGGAGGATTGGGAAGAC
AATAGCAGGCATGCTGGGGATGCGGTGGGCTCTATGGCTTCTGAGGCGGAAAGAACCAGCTGGGGCTCTA
GGGGGTATCCCCACGCGCCCTGTAGCGGAATTCGGTACCCTGACCTCCTGCCAGCAATAGTAAGACAACA
CGCAAAGTCGCGGCCGCCCAGGATACATAGATTACCACAACTCCGAGCCCTTCCACCGCTAGCGCACTCC
TCAGGTGCAGGCTGCCTATCAGAAGGTGGTGGCTGGTGTGGCCAATGCCCTGGCTCACAAATACCACTGA
GATCTTTTTCCCTCTGCCAAAAATTATGGGGACATCATGAAGCCCCTTGAGCATCTGACTTCTGGCTAAT
AAAGGAAATTTATTTTCATTGCAATAGTGTGTTGGAATTTTTTGTGTCTCTCACTCGGAAGGACATATGG
GAGGGCAAATCATTTAAAACATCAGAATGAGTATTTGGTTTAGAGTTTGGCAACATATGCCCATATGCTG
GCTGCCATGAACAAAGGTTGGCTATAAAGAGGTCATCAGTATATGAAACAGCCCCCTGCTGTCCATTCCT
TATTCCATAGAAAAGCCTTGACTTGAGGTTAGATTTTTTTTATATTTTGTTTTGTGTTATTTTTTTCTTT
AACATCCCTAAAATTTTCCTTACATGTTTTACTAGCCAGATTTTTCCTCCTCTCCTGACTACTCCCAGTC
ATAGCTGTCCCTCTTCTCTTATGGAGATCCCTCGACCTGCAGCCCAAGCTTGGCGTAATCATGGTCATAG
CTGTTTCCTGTGTGAAATTGTTATCCGCTCACAATTCCACACAACATACGAGCCGGAAGCATAAAGTGTA
AAGCCTGGGGTGCCTAATGAGTGAGCTAACTCACATTAATTGCGTTGCGCTCACTGCCCGCTTTCCAGTC
GGGAAACCTGTCGTGCCAGCGGATCCGCATCTCAATTAGTCAGCAACCATAGTCCCGCCCCTAACTCCGC
CCAGTTCCGCCCATTCTCCGCCCCATGGCTGACTAATTTTTTTTATTTATGCAGAGGCCGAGGCCGCCTC
GGCCTCTGAGCTATTCCAGAAGTAGTGAGGAGGCTTTTTTGGAGGCCTAGGCTTTTGCAAAAAGCTAACT
TGTTTATTGCAGCTTATAATGGTTACAAATAAAGCAATAGCATCACAAATTTCACAAATAAAGCATTTTT
TTCACTGCATTCTAGTTGTGGTTTGTCCAAACTCATCAATGTATCTTATCATGTCTGGATCCGCTGCATT
AATGAATCGGCCAACGCGCGGGGAGAGGCGGTTTGCGTATTGGGCGCTCTTCCGCTTCCTCGCTCACTGA
CTCGCTGCGCTCGGTCGTTCGGCTGCGGCGAGCGGTATCAGCTCACTCAAAGGCGGTAATACGGTTATCC
ACAGAATCAGGGGATAACGCAGGAAAGAACATGTGAGCAAAAGGCCAGCAAAAGGCCAGGAACCGTAAAA
AGGCCGCGTTGCTGGCGTTTTTCCATAGGCTCCGCCCCCCTGACGAGCATCACAAAAATCGACGCTCAAG
TCAGAGGTGGCGAAACCCGACAGGACTATAAAGATACCAGGCGTTTCCCCCTGGAAGCTCCCTCGTGCGC
TCTCCTGTTCCGACCCTGCCGCTTACCGGATACCTGTCCGCCTTTCTCCCTTCGGGAAGCGTGGCGCTTT
CTCATAGCTCACGCTGTAGGTATCTCAGTTCGGTGTAGGTCGTTCGCTCCAAGCTGGGCTGTGTGCACGA
ACCCCCCGTTCAGCCCGACCGCTGCGCCTTATCCGGTAACTATCGTCTTGAGTCCAACCCGGTAAGACAC
GACTTATCGCCACTGGCAGCAGCCACTGGTAACAGGATTAGCAGAGCGAGGTATGTAGGCGGTGCTACAG
AGTTCTTGAAGTGGTGGCCTAACTACGGCTACACTAGAAGAACAGTATTTGGTATCTGCGCTCTGCTGAA
GCCAGTTACCTTCGGAAAAAGAGTTGGTAGCTCTTGATCCGGCAAACAAACCACCGCTGGTAGCGGTGGT
TTTTTTGTTTGCAAGCAGCAGATTACGCGCAGAAAAAAAGGATCTCAAGAAGATCCTTTGATCTTTTCTA
CGGGGTCTGACGCTCAGTGGAACGAAAACTCACGTTAAGGGATTTTGGTCATGAGATTATCAAAAAGGAT
CTTCACCTAGATCCTTTTAAATTAAAAATGAAGTTTTAAATCAATCTAAAGTATATATGAGTAAACTTGG
TCTGACAGTTACCAATGCTTAATCAGTGAGGCACCTATCTCAGCGATCTGTCTATTTCGTTCATCCATAG
TTGCCTGACTCCCCGTCGTGTAGATAACTACGATACGGGAGGGCTTACCATCTGGCCCCAGTGCTGCAAT
GATACCGCGAGACCCACGCTCACCGGCTCCAGATTTATCAGCAATAAACCAGCCAGCCGGAAGGGCCGAG
CGCAGAAGTGGTCCTGCAACTTTATCCGCCTCCATCCAGTCTATTAATTGTTGCCGGGAAGCTAGAGTAA
GTAGTTCGCCAGTTAATAGTTTGCGCAACGTTGTTGCCATTGCTACAGGCATCGTGGTGTCACGCTCGTC
GTTTGGTATGGCTTCATTCAGCTCCGGTTCCCAACGATCAAGGCGAGTTACATGATCCCCCATGTTGTGC
AAAAAAGCGGTTAGCTCCTTCGGTCCTCCGATCGTTGTCAGAAGTAAGTTGGCCGCAGTGTTATCACTCA
TGGTTATGGCAGCACTGCATAATTCTCTTACTGTCATGCCATCCGTAAGATGCTTTTCTGTGACTGGTGA
GTACTCAACCAAGTCATTCTGAGAATAGTGTATGCGGCGACCGAGTTGCTCTTGCCCGGCGTCAATACGG
GATAATACCGCGCCACATAGCAGAACTTTAAAAGTGCTCATCATTGGAAAACGTTCTTCGGGGCGAAAAC
TCTCAAGGATCTTACCGCTGTTGAGATCCAGTTCGATGTAACCCACTCGTGCACCCAACTGATCTTCAGC
ATCTTTTACTTTCACCAGCGTTTCTGGGTGAGCAAAAACAGGAAGGCAAAATGCCGCAAAAAAGGGAATA
AGGGCGACACGGAAATGTTGAATACTCATACTCTTCCTTTTTCAATATTATTGAAGCATTTATCAGGGTT
ATTGTCTCATGAGCGGATACATATTTGAATGTATTTAGAAAAATAAACAAATAGGGGTTCCGCGCACATT
TCCCCGAAAAGTGCCACCTGGGTCGACATTGATTATTGACTAGTTATTAATAGTAATCAATTACGGGGTC
ATTAGTTCATAGCCCATATATGGAGTTCCGCGTTACATAACTTACGGTAAATGGCCCGCCTGGCTGACCG
CCCAACGACCCCCGCCCATTGACGTCAATAATGACGTATGTTCCCATAGTAACGCCAATAGGGACTTTCC
ATTGACGTCAATGGGTGGAGTATTTACGGTAAACTGCCCACTTGGCAGTACATCAAGTGTATCATATGCC
AAGTACGCCCCCTATTGACGTCAATGACGGTAAATGGCCCGCCTGGCATTATGCCCAGTACATGACCTTA
TGGGACTTTCCTACTTGGCAGTACATCTACGTATTAGTCATCGCTATTACCATGGTCGAGGTGAGCCCCA
CGTTCTGCTTCACTCTCCCCATCTCCCCCCCCTCCCCACCCCCAATTTTGTATTTATTTATTTTTTAATT
ATTTTGTGCAGCGATGGGGGC
